Addgene plasmid #219288: SFFV-CREBL2-Brd 362
Purpose: Transcription factor CREBL2 with a specific barcode assigned.
Depositing lab: Filipe Pereira. Depositing organization: Center for Neuroscience and Cell Biology, University of Coimbra. Publication: A combinatorial transcription factor screening platform for immune cell reprogramming. Kurochkin I, Altman AR, Caiado I, Pertiga-Cabral D, Halitzki E, Minaeva M, Zimmermannova O, Henriques-Oliveira L, Klein D, Nair M, Oliveira D, Cajal LR, Knittel R, Feick C, Ringner M, Martin M, Cirovic B, Pires CF, Rosa FF, Sitnicka E, Theis FJ, Pereira CF. Cell Syst. 2026 Jan 21;17(1):101457. doi: 10.1016/j.cels.2025.101457. Epub 2026 Jan 14. PubMed 41539305.
Backbone
  Vector backbone: SFFV-MCS
  Backbone size w/o insert (bp): 6638
  Vector type: Lentiviral
Growth in bacteria
  Bacterial resistance: Ampicillin, 100 μg/mL
  Growth temperature: 37°C
  Growth strain: NEB Stable
  Copy number: High Copy
Gene/Insert
  Gene/Insert name: CREBL2
  Species: H. sapiens (human)
  Insert size (bp): 363
  Entrez Gene: CREBL2
  Promoter: The spleen focus-forming virus (SFFV) promoter
  Cloning method: Restriction Enzyme; 5′ cloning site Bsp119I (not destroyed); 3′ cloning site BstHI (not destroyed)
Terms and licenses: Academic/Nonprofit Terms; Industry Terms: Not Available to Industry
Depositor comments: Barcode sequence cloned into XbaI restriction site. Design of plasmid is as follows: SFFV-[TF sequence]-WPRE-[Barcode sequence].
How to cite: SFFV-CREBL2-Brd 362 was a gift from Filipe Pereira (Addgene plasmid # 219288 ; http://n2t.net/addgene:219288 ; RRID:Addgene_219288)
