[The description below was written by a language model from this plasmid's Addgene catalogue record and pLannotate feature annotations shown in this document.]
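Description:
SFFV-CREBL2-Brd 362 is a third-generation-style, self-inactivating HIV-1 lentiviral transfer plasmid built on the SFFV-MCS backbone, carrying the human transcription factor CREBL2 together with an assigned DNA barcode. In bacteria it is maintained through a high-copy ColE1/pUC-type origin and selected with ampicillin via the β-lactamase gene. The backbone also retains an f1 origin and pBluescript-derived remnants (lacZα and lacI fragments, lac promoter/operator, T7 and T3 promoters). No mammalian selection marker or fluorescent reporter is annotated.

The viral genome is transcribed in packaging cells from an RSV promoter fused to a truncated 5' LTR, which makes genomic RNA production independent of Tat. It is followed by the Ψ packaging signal with an adjoining gag fragment, the RRE for Rev-dependent nuclear export, and the cPPT/CTS, which aids nuclear import of the proviral DNA. Inside this frame, the spleen focus-forming virus promoter, which is known for strong activity in haematopoietic cells, drives the roughly 360 bp CREBL2 coding sequence, which was placed between flanking multiple-cloning-site fragments by restriction cloning. A WPRE downstream enhances transcript stability and expression. According to the depositor, the barcode was inserted at an XbaI site after the WPRE, giving the layout SFFV–TF–WPRE–barcode; the barcode itself is not annotated in the feature table. The cassette ends in a ΔU3 3' LTR, which inactivates LTR promoter activity after integration, followed by an SV40 polyadenylation signal and SV40 origin sequence.

The barcode lies within the expressed transcript, so it should allow CREBL2 delivery to be identified by sequencing. The plasmid belongs to a barcoded transcription factor collection for combinatorial screening of factors in immune cell reprogramming.
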