Features (pLannotate 1.2.2; 29 found; start..end, strand, type, name):
     94..112     -  promoter       T7 promoter: promoter for bacteriophage T7 RNA polymerase
    120..275     +  CDS            lacZα (fragment): LacZα fragment of β-galactosidase; lacZ fragment
    280..708     +  rep_origin     f1 ori (sequence partly withheld): f1 bacteriophage origin of replication; arrow indicates direction of (+) strand synthesis
    761..865     +  promoter       AmpR promoter: bla
    866..1726    +  CDS            AmpR: β-lactamase; bla; confers resistance to ampicillin, carbenicillin, and related antibiotics
   1897..2485    +  rep_origin     ori: high-copy-number ColE1/pMB1/pBR322/pUC origin of replication
   2668..2760    +  CDS            lacI (fragment): lac repressor; lacI; The lac repressor binds to the lac operator to inhibit transcription in E. coli. This inhibition can be relieved by adding lactose or isopropyl-β-D-thiogalactopyranoside (IPTG).
   2773..2794    +  protein_bind   CAP binding site: CAP binding activates transcription in the presence of cAMP. E. coli catabolite activator protein
   2809..2839    +  promoter       lac promoter: promoter for the E. coli lac operon
   2847..2863    +  protein_bind   lac operator: The lac repressor binds to the lac operator to inhibit transcription in E. coli. This inhibition can be relieved by adding lactose or isopropyl-β-D-thiogalactopyranoside (IPTG). lac repressor encoded by lacI
   2908..2926    +  promoter       T3 promoter: promoter for bacteriophage T3 RNA polymerase
   2954..3180    +  promoter       RSV promoter: Rous sarcoma virus enhancer/promoter
   3181..3361    +  LTR            5' LTR (truncated): truncated 5' long terminal repeat (LTR) from HIV-1
   3408..3533    +  misc_feature   HIV-1 Ψ: packaging signal of human immunodeficiency virus type 1
   3517..3880    +  CDS            HIV-1 gag (fragment): gag protein from human immunodeficiency virus 1; gag
   4026..4259    +  misc_feature   RRE: The Rev response element (RRE) of HIV-1 allows for Rev-dependent mRNA export from the nucleus to the cytoplasm.
   4636..4736    +  CDS            Rev (fragment): human immunodeficiency virus 1 (HIV-1) Rev protein; rev; enhances nuclear export of unspliced and incompletely spliced viral mRNAs
   4755..4872    +  misc_feature   cPPT/CTS: central polypurine tract and central termination sequence of HIV-1
   4906..5307    +  promoter       SFFV promoter: spleen focus-forming virus long terminal repeat (LTR) promoter
   5317..5340    +  misc_feature   MCS (fragment): pBluescript multiple cloning site
   5365..5724    +  CDS            CREBL2: CRBL2_HUMAN - Experimental evidence at protein level: Swiss-Prot protein existence level 1. Probable regulator of CREB1 transcriptional activity which is involved in adipose cells differentiation. May also play a regulatory role in the cell cycle. Identification in a chromosomal region frequently deleted in various cancers suggests that it might act as a tumor suppressor. From Homo sapiens (Human).
   5735..5760    +  misc_feature   MCS (fragment): pBluescript multiple cloning site
   5760..5819    +  CDS            S (fragment): HBSAG_WHV6 - Experimental evidence at transcript level: Swiss-Prot protein existence level 2. The middle envelope protein plays an important role in the budding of the virion. It is involved in the induction of budding in a nucleocapsid independent way. In this process the majority of envelope proteins bud to form subviral lipoprotein particles of 22 nm of diameter that do not contain a nucleocapsid (By similarity). From Woodchuck hepatitis B virus (isolate w64/pWS23) (WHV).
   5951..6354    +  misc_feature   WPRE: woodchuck hepatitis virus posttranscriptional regulatory element
   6397..6471    +  CDS            nef (fragment): NEF_HV1Z2 - Experimental evidence at protein level: Swiss-Prot protein existence level 1. Extracellular Nef protein targets CD4(+) T-lymphocytes for apoptosis by interacting with CXCR4 surface receptors. From Human immunodeficiency virus type 1 group M subtype D (isolate Z2/CDC-Z34) (HIV-1).
   6473..6706    +  LTR            3' LTR (ΔU3): self-inactivating 3' long terminal repeat (LTR) from HIV-1
   6778..6899    +  polyA_signal   SV40 poly(A) signal: SV40 polyadenylation signal
   6918..6939    +  rep_origin     SV40 ori (fragment): SV40 origin of replication
   6939..73      +  rep_origin     SV40 ori (across the origin): SV40 origin of replication
>Addgene plasmid #219288 | SFFV-CREBL2-Brd 362 | addgene full sequence | sequence record 449041 | Addgene NGS Result
ATTTATGCAGAGGCCGAGGCCGCCTCGGCCTCTGAGCTATTCCAGAAGTAGTGAGGAGGCTTTTTTGGAG
GCCTAGGGACGTACCCAATTCGCCCTATAGTGAGTCGTATTACGCGCGCTCACTGGCCGTCGTTTTACAA
CGTCGTGACTGGGAAAACCCTGGCGTTACCCAACTTAATCGCCTTGCAGCACATCCCCCTTTCGCCAGCT
GGCGTAATAGCGAAGAGGCCCGCACCGATCGCCCTTCCCAACAGTTGCGCAGCCTGAATGGCGAATGGG
[124 nt withheld, positions 280-403]
C
[91 nt withheld, positions 405-495]
A
[49 nt withheld, positions 497-545]
CCTTTGACGTTGGAGTCCACGTTCTTT
[37 nt withheld, positions 573-609]
ACCCTATCTCGGTCTATTCTTTTGATTTATAAGGGATTTTGCCGATTTCGGCCTATTGGTTAAAAAATGA
GCTGATTTAACAAAAATTTAACGCGAATTTTAACAAAATATTAACGCTTACAATTTAGGTGGCACTTTTC
GGGGAAATGTGCGCGGAACCCCTATTTGTTTATTTTTCTAAATACATTCAAATATGTATCCGCTCATGAG
ACAATAACCCTGATAAATGCTTCAATAATATTGAAAAAGGAAGAGTATGAGTATTCAACATTTCCGTGTC
GCCCTTATTCCCTTTTTTGCGGCATTTTGCCTTCCTGTTTTTGCTCACCCAGAAACGCTGGTGAAAGTAA
AAGATGCTGAAGATCAGTTGGGTGCACGAGTGGGTTACATCGAACTGGATCTCAACAGCGGTAAGATCCT
TGAGAGTTTTCGCCCCGAAGAACGTTTTCCAATGATGAGCACTTTTAAAGTTCTGCTATGTGGCGCGGTA
TTATCCCGTATTGACGCCGGGCAAGAGCAACTCGGTCGCCGCATACACTATTCTCAGAATGACTTGGTTG
AGTACTCACCAGTCACAGAAAAGCATCTTACGGATGGCATGACAGTAAGAGAATTATGCAGTGCTGCCAT
AACCATGAGTGATAACACTGCGGCCAACTTACTTCTGACAACGATCGGAGGACCGAAGGAGCTAACCGCT
TTTTTGCACAACATGGGGGATCATGTAACTCGCCTTGATCGTTGGGAACCGGAGCTGAATGAAGCCATAC
CAAACGACGAGCGTGACACCACGATGCCTGTAGCAATGGCAACAACGTTGCGCAAACTATTAACTGGCGA
ACTACTTACTCTAGCTTCCCGGCAACAATTAATAGACTGGATGGAGGCGGATAAAGTTGCAGGACCACTT
CTGCGCTCGGCCCTTCCGGCTGGCTGGTTTATTGCTGATAAATCTGGAGCCGGTGAGCGTGGGTCTCGCG
GTATCATTGCAGCACTGGGGCCAGATGGTAAGCCCTCCCGTATCGTAGTTATCTACACGACGGGGAGTCA
GGCAACTATGGATGAACGAAATAGACAGATCGCTGAGATAGGTGCCTCACTGATTAAGCATTGGTAACTG
TCAGACCAAGTTTACTCATATATACTTTAGATTGATTTAAAACTTCATTTTTAATTTAAAAGGATCTAGG
TGAAGATCCTTTTTGATAATCTCATGACCAAAATCCCTTAACGTGAGTTTTCGTTCCACTGAGCGTCAGA
CCCCGTAGAAAAGATCAAAGGATCTTCTTGAGATCCTTTTTTTCTGCGCGTAATCTGCTGCTTGCAAACA
AAAAAACCACCGCTACCAGCGGTGGTTTGTTTGCCGGATCAAGAGCTACCAACTCTTTTTCCGAAGGTAA
CTGGCTTCAGCAGAGCGCAGATACCAAATACTGTTCTTCTAGTGTAGCCGTAGTTAGGCCACCACTTCAA
GAACTCTGTAGCACCGCCTACATACCTCGCTCTGCTAATCCTGTTACCAGTGGCTGCTGCCAGTGGCGAT
AAGTCGTGTCTTACCGGGTTGGACTCAAGACGATAGTTACCGGATAAGGCGCAGCGGTCGGGCTGAACGG
GGGGTTCGTGCACACAGCCCAGCTTGGAGCGAACGACCTACACCGAACTGAGATACCTACAGCGTGAGCT
ATGAGAAAGCGCCACGCTTCCCGAAGGGAGAAAGGCGGACAGGTATCCGGTAAGCGGCAGGGTCGGAACA
GGAGAGCGCACGAGGGAGCTTCCAGGGGGAAACGCCTGGTATCTTTATAGTCCTGTCGGGTTTCGCCACC
TCTGACTTGAGCGTCGATTTTTGTGATGCTCGTCAGGGGGGCGGAGCCTATGGAAAAACGCCAGCAACGC
GGCCTTTTTACGGTTCCTGGCCTTTTGCTGGCCTTTTGCTCACATGTTCTTTCCTGCGTTATCCCCTGAT
TCTGTGGATAACCGTATTACCGCCTTTGAGTGAGCTGATACCGCTCGCCGCAGCCGAACGACCGAGCGCA
GCGAGTCAGTGAGCGAGGAAGCGGAAGAGCGCCCAATACGCAAACCGCCTCTCCCCGCGCGTTGGCCGAT
TCATTAATGCAGCTGGCACGACAGGTTTCCCGACTGGAAAGCGGGCAGTGAGCGCAACGCAATTAATGTG
AGTTAGCTCACTCATTAGGCACCCCAGGCTTTACACTTTATGCTTCCGGCTCGTATGTTGTGTGGAATTG
TGAGCGGATAACAATTTCACACAGGAAACAGCTATGACCATGATTACGCCAAGCGCGCAATTAACCCTCA
CTAAAGGGAACAAAAGCTGGAGCTGCAAGCTTAATGTAGTCTTATGCAATACTCTTGTAGTCTTGCAACA
TGGTAACGATGAGTTAGCAACATGCCTTACAAGGAGAGAAAAAGCACCGTGCATGCCGATTGGTGGAAGT
AAGGTGGTACGATCGTGCCTTATTAGGAAGGCAACAGACGGGTCTGACATGGATTGGACGAACCACTGAA
TTGCCGCATTGCAGAGATATTGTATTTAAGTGCCTAGCTCGATACATAAACGGGTCTCTCTGGTTAGACC
AGATCTGAGCCTGGGAGCTCTCTGGCTAACTAGGGAACCCACTGCTTAAGCCTCAATAAAGCTTGCCTTG
AGTGCTTCAAGTAGTGTGTGCCCGTCTGTTGTGTGACTCTGGTAACTAGAGATCCCTCAGACCCTTTTAG
TCAGTGTGGAAAATCTCTAGCAGTGGCGCCCGAACAGGGACTTGAAAGCGAAAGGGAAACCAGAGGAGCT
CTCTCGACGCAGGACTCGGCTTGCTGAAGCGCGCACGGCAAGAGGCGAGGGGCGGCGACTGGTGAGTACG
CCAAAAATTTTGACTAGCGGAGGCTAGAAGGAGAGAGATGGGTGCGAGAGCGTCAGTATTAAGCGGGGGA
GAATTAGATCGCGATGGGAAAAAATTCGGTTAAGGCCAGGGGGAAAGAAAAAATATAAATTAAAACATAT
AGTATGGGCAAGCAGGGAGCTAGAACGATTCGCAGTTAATCCTGGCCTGTTAGAAACATCAGAAGGCTGT
AGACAAATACTGGGACAGCTACAACCATCCCTTCAGACAGGATCAGAAGAACTTAGATCATTATATAATA
CAGTAGCAACCCTCTATTGTGTGCATCAAAGGATAGAGATAAAAGACACCAAGGAAGCTTTAGACAAGAT
AGAGGAAGAGCAAAACAAAAGTAAGACCACCGCACAGCAAGCGGCCGCTGATCTTCAGACCTGGAGGAGG
AGATATGAGGGACAATTGGAGAAGTGAATTATATAAATATAAAGTAGTAAAAATTGAACCATTAGGAGTA
GCACCCACCAAGGCAAAGAGAAGAGTGGTGCAGAGAGAAAAAAGAGCAGTGGGAATAGGAGCTTTGTTCC
TTGGGTTCTTGGGAGCAGCAGGAAGCACTATGGGCGCAGCGTCAATGACGCTGACGGTACAGGCCAGACA
ATTATTGTCTGGTATAGTGCAGCAGCAGAACAATTTGCTGAGGGCTATTGAGGCGCAACAGCATCTGTTG
CAACTCACAGTCTGGGGCATCAAGCAGCTCCAGGCAAGAATCCTGGCTGTGGAAAGATACCTAAAGGATC
AACAGCTCCTGGGGATTTGGGGTTGCTCTGGAAAACTCATTTGCACCACTGCTGTGCCTTGGAATGCTAG
TTGGAGTAATAAATCTCTGGAACAGATTTGGAATCACACGACCTGGATGGAGTGGGACAGAGAAATTAAC
AATTACACAAGCTTAATACACTCCTTAATTGAAGAATCGCAAAACCAGCAAGAAAAGAATGAACAAGAAT
TATTGGAATTAGATAAATGGGCAAGTTTGTGGAATTGGTTTAACATAACAAATTGGCTGTGGTATATAAA
ATTATTCATAATGATAGTAGGAGGCTTGGTAGGTTTAAGAATAGTTTTTGCTGTACTTTCTATAGTGAAT
AGAGTTAGGCAGGGATATTCACCATTATCGTTTCAGACCCACCTCCCAACCCCGAGGGGACCCGACAGGC
CCGAAGGAATAGAAGAAGAAGGTGGAGAGAGAGACAGAGACAGATCCATTCGATTAGTGAACGGATCTCG
ACGGTATCGGTTAACTTTTAAAAGAAAAGGGGGGATTGGGGGGTACAGTGCAGGGGAAAGAATAGTAGAC
ATAATAGCAACAGACATACAAACTAAAGAATTACAAAAACAAATTACAAAAATTCAAAATTTTATCGATC
ACGAGACTAGCCTCGAGCTGGCTGCAGTAACGCCATTTTGCAAGGCATGGAAAAATACCAAACCAAGAAT
AGAGAAGTTCAGATCAAGGGCGGGTACATGAAAATAGCTAACGTTGGGCCAAACAGGATATCTGCGGTGA
GCAGTTTCGGCCCCGGCCCGGGGCCAAGAACAGATGGTCACCGCAGTTTCGGCCCCGGCCCGAGGCCAAG
AACAGATGGTCCCCAGATATGGCCCAACCCTCAGCAGTTTCTTAAGACCCATCAGATGTTTCCAGGCTCC
CCCAAGGACCTGAAATGACCCTGCGCCTTATTTGAATTAACCAATCAGCCTGCTTCTCGCTTCTGTTCGC
GCGCTTCTGCTTCCCGAGCTCTATAAAAGAGCTCACAACCCCTCACTCGGCGCGCCAGTCCTCCGACAGA
CTGAGTCGGCCGGTCGAATCAAGCTTATCGATACCGTCGACGGATCCGCTAGCCCGCGGTTCGAAATGGA
TGACAGTAAGGTGGTTGGAGGCAAAGTAAAGAAGCCCGGTAAACGTGGTCGGAAGCCAGCCAAAATTGAC
TTGAAAGCAAAACTTGAGAGGAGCCGGCAGAGTGCAAGAGAATGCCGAGCCCGAAAAAAGCTGAGATATC
AGTATTTGGAAGAGTTGGTATCCAGTCGAGAAAGAGCTATATGTGCCCTCAGAGAGGAACTGGAAATGTA
CAAGCAGTGGTGCATGGCAATGGACCAAGGAAAAATCCCTTCTGAAATAAAGGCCCTACTCACTGGAGAA
GAGCAGAACAAATCTCAGCAGAACTCAAGCAGGCATACCAAGGCTGGGAAGACAGATGCTAATAGCAATT
CCTGGTAGACCGGTCGGATCCCCCGGGCTGCAGGAATTCGAGCATCTTACCGCCATTTATTCCCATATTT
GTTCTGTTTTTCTTGATTTGGGTATACATTTAAATGTTAATAAAACAAAATGGTGGGGCAATCATTTACA
TTTTTAGGGATATGTAATTACTAGTTCAGGTGTATTGCCACAAGACAAACATGTTAAGAAACTTTCCCGT
TATTTACGCTCTGTTCCTGTTAATCAACCTCTGGATTACAAAATTTGTGAAAGATTGACTGATATTCTTA
ACTATGTTGCTCCTTTTACGCTGTGTGGATATGCTGCTTTAATGCCTCTGTATCATGCTATTGCTTCCCG
TACGGCTTTCGTTTTCTCCTCCTTGTATAAATCCTGGTTGCTGTCTCTTTATGAGGAGTTGTGGCCCGTT
GTCCGTCAACGTGGCGTGGTGTGCTCTGTGTTTGCTGACGCAACCCCCACTGGCTGGGGCATTGCCACCA
CCTGTCAACTCCTTTCTGGGACTTTCGCTTTCCCCCTCCCGATCGCCACGGCAGAACTCATCGCCGCCTG
CCTTGCCCGCTGCTGGACAGGGGCTAGGTTGCTGGGCACTGATAATTCCGTGGTGTTGTCGGGGAAGCTG
ACGTCCTTTGCAATTCGATATCAAGCTGTACCTTCTAGATGTACATCCCGCACAGCGCTTCTAGACCAAT
GACTTACAAGGCAGCTGTAGATCTTAGCCACTTTTTAAAAGAAAAGGGGGGACTGGAAGGGCTAATTCAC
TCCCAACGAAGACAAGATCTGCTTTTTGCTTGTACTGGGTCTCTCTGGTTAGACCAGATCTGAGCCTGGG
AGCTCTCTGGCTAACTAGGGAACCCACTGCTTAAGCCTCAATAAAGCTTGCCTTGAGTGCTTCAAGTAGT
GTGTGCCCGTCTGTTGTGTGACTCTGGTAACTAGAGATCCCTCAGACCCTTTTAGTCAGTGTGGAAAATC
TCTAGCAGTAGTAGTTCATGTCATCTTATTATTCAGTATTTATAACTTGCAAAGAAATGAATATCAGAGA
GTGAGAGGAACTTGTTTATTGCAGCTTATAATGGTTACAAATAAAGCAATAGCATCACAAATTTCACAAA
TAAAGCATTTTTTTCACTGCATTCTAGTTGTGGTTTGTCCAAACTCATCAATGTATCTTATCATGTCTGG
CTCTAGCTATCCCGCCCCTAACTCCGCCCATCCCGCCCCTAACTCCGCCCAGTTCCGCCCATTCTCCGCC
CCATGGCTGACTAATTTTTTTT
