>Addgene plasmid #219288 | SFFV-CREBL2-Brd 362 | depositor partial sequence | sequence record 428344 | TF ORF
ATGGATGACAGTAAGGTGGTTGGAGGCAAAGTAAAGAAGCCCGGTAAACGTGGTCGGAAGCCAGCCAAAA
TTGACTTGAAAGCAAAACTTGAGAGGAGCCGGCAGAGTGCAAGAGAATGCCGAGCCCGAAAAAAGCTGAG
ATATCAGTATTTGGAAGAGTTGGTATCCAGTCGAGAAAGAGCTATATGTGCCCTCAGAGAGGAACTGGAA
ATGTACAAGCAGTGGTGCATGGCAATGGACCAAGGAAAAATCCCTTCTGAAATAAAGGCCCTACTCACTG
GAGAAGAGCAGAACAAATCTCAGCAGAACTCAAGCAGGCATACCAAGGCTGGGAAGACAGATGCTAATAG
CAATTCCTGGTAG
