>Addgene plasmid #219288 | SFFV-CREBL2-Brd 362 | depositor partial sequence | sequence record 428345 | Barcode sequence
TGTACATCCCGCACAGCGCT
